>Addgene plasmid #189938 | pCRISPRai | addgene full sequence | sequence record 373416 | Addgene NGS Result
GCCAGTATCTGCTCCCTGCTTGTGTGTTGGAGGTCGCTGAGTAGTGCGCGAGCAAAATTTAAGCTACAAC
AAGGCAAGGCTTGACCGACAATTGTAAGAATTCATCTCCCGGTACCGCATGCATAACTTCGTATAATGTA
TGCTATACGAAGTTATGCTAGCACCATGGCTCGAGTTCTTAATTAACCTGCAGGCGTTACATAACTTACG
GTAAATGGCCCGCCTGGCTGACCGCCCAACGACCCCCGCCCATTGACGTCAATAATGACGTATGTTCCCA
TAGTAACGCCAATAGGGACTTTCCATTGACGTCAATGGGTGGAGTATTTACGGTAAACTGCCCACTTGGC
AGTACATCAAGTGTATCATATGCCAAGTACGCCCCCTATTGACGTCAATGACGGTAAATGGCCCGCCTGG
CATTATGCCCAGTACATGACCTTATGGGACTTTCCTACTTGGCAGTACATCTACGTATTAGTCATCGCTA
TTACCATGATGATGCGGTTTTGGCAGTACATCAATGGGCGTGGATAGCGGTTTGACTCACGGGGATTTCC
AAGTCTCCACCCCATTGACGTCAATGGGAGTTTGTTTTGACTAGTGGAGCCGAGAGTAATTCATACAAAA
GGAGGGATCGCCTTCGCAAGGGGAGAGCCCAGGGACCGTCCCTAAATTCTCACAGACCCAAATCCCTGTA
GCCGCCCCACGACAGCGCGAGGAGCATGCGCCCAGGGCTGAGCGCGGGTAGATCAGAGCACACAAGCTCA
CAGTCCCCGGCGGTGGGGGGAGGGGCGCGCTGAGCGGGGGCCAGGGAGCTGGCGCGGGGCAAACTGGGAA
AGTGGTGTCGTGTGCTGGCTCCGCCCTCTTCCCGAGGGTGGGGGAGAACGGTATATAAGTGCGGTAGTCG
CCTTGGACGTTCTTTTTCGCAACGGGTTTGCCGTCAGAACGCAGGTGAGTGGCGGGTGTGGCTTCCGCGG
GCCCCGGAGCTGGAGCCCTGCTCTGAGCGGGCCGGGCTGATATGCGAGTGTCGTCCGCAGGGTTTAGCTG
TGAGCATTCCCACTTCGAGTGGCGGGCGGTGCGGGGGTGAGAGTGCGAGGCCTAGCGGCAACCCCGTAGC
CTCGCCTCGTGTCCGGCTTGAGGCCTAGCGTGGTGTCCGCCGCCGCGTGCCACTCCGGCCGCACTATGCG
TTTTTTGTCCTTGCTGCCCTCGATTGCCTTCCAGCAGCATGGGCTAACAAAGGGAGGGTGTGGGGCTCAC
TCTTAAGGAGCCCATGAAGCTTACGTTGGATAGGAATGGAAGGGCAGGAGGGGCGACTGGGGCCCGCCCG
CCTTCGGAGCACATGTCCGACGCCACCTGGATGGGGCGAGGCCTGTGGCTTTCCGAAGCAATCGGGCGTG
AGTTTAGCCTACCTGGGCCATGTGGCCCTAGCACTGGGCACGGTCTGGCCTGGCGGTGCCGCGTTCCCTT
GCCTCCCAACAAGGGTGAGGCCGTCCCGCCCGGCACCAGTTGCTTGCGCGGAAAGATGGCCGCTCCCGGG
GCCCTGTTGCAAGGAGCTCAAAATGGAGGACGCGGCAGCCCGGTGGAGCGGGCGGGTGAGTCACCCACAC
AAAGGAAGAGGGCCTTGCCCCTCGCCGGCCGCTGCTTCCTGTGACCCCGTGGTCTATCGGCCGCATAGTC
ACCTCGGGCTTCTCTTGAGCACCGCTCGTCGCGGCGGGGGGAGGGGATCTAATGGCGTTGGAGTTTGTTC
ACATTTGGTGGGTGGAGACTAGTCAGGCCAGCCTGGCGCTGGAAGTCATTCTTGGAATTTGCCCCTTTGA
GTTTGGAGCGAGGCTAATTCTCAAGCCTCTTAGCGGTTCAAAGGTATTTTCTAAACCCGTTTCCAGGTGT
TGTGAAAGCCACCGCTAATTCAAAGCAATCTAGCGTTTAAACTTAAGCTTGGTACCATCAACAAGTTTGT
ACAAAAAAGCAGGCTGGCGCCACCATGGACAAGAAGTACTCCATTGGGCTCGCTATCGGTACCAACAGCG
TCGGCTGGGCCGTCATTACGGACGAGTACAAGGTGCCGAGCAAAAAATTCAAAGTTCTGGGCAATACCGA
TCGCCACAGCATAAAGAAGAACCTCATTGGAGCCCTCCTGTTCGACTCCGGGGAGACGGCCGAAGCCACG
CGGCTCAAAAGAACAGCACGGCGCAGATATACCCGCAGAAAGAATCGGATCTGCTACCTGCAGGAGATCT
TTAGTAATGAGATGGCTAAGGTGGATGACTCTTTCTTCCATAGGCTGGAGGAGTCCTTTTTGGTGGAGGA
GGATAAAAAGCACGAGCGCCACCCAATCTTTGGCAATATCGTGGACGAGGTGGCGTACCATGAAAAGTAC
CCAACCATATATCATCTGAGGAAGAAGCTGGTAGACAGTACTGATAAGGCTGACTTGCGGTTGATCTATC
TCGCGCTGGCGCACATGATCAAATTTCGGGGACACTTCCTCATCGAGGGGGACCTGAACCCAGACAACAG
CGATGTCGACAAACTCTTTATCCAACTGGTTCAGACTTACAATCAGCTTTTCGAGGAGAACCCGATCAAC
GCATCCGGCGTTGACGCCAAAGCAATCCTGAGCGCTAGGCTGTCCAAATCCCGGCGGCTCGAAAACCTCA
TCGCACAGCTCCCTGGGGAGAAGAAGAACGGCCTGTTTGGTAATCTTATCGCCCTGTCACTCGGGCTGAC
CCCCAACTTTAAATCTAACTTCGACCTGGCCGAAGATGCCAAGCTGCAACTGAGCAAAGACACCTACGAT
GATGATCTCGACAATCTGCTGGCCCAGATCGGCGACCAGTACGCAGACCTTTTTTTGGCGGCAAAGAACC
TGTCAGACGCCATTCTGCTGAGTGATATTCTGCGAGTGAACACGGAGATCACCAAAGCTCCGCTGAGCGC
TAGTATGATCAAGCGCTATGATGAGCACCACCAAGACTTGACTTTGCTGAAGGCCCTTGTCAGACAGCAA
CTGCCTGAGAAGTACAAGGAAATTTTCTTCGATCAGTCTAAAAATGGCTACGCCGGATACATTGACGGCG
GAGCAAGCCAGGAGGAATTTTACAAATTTATTAAGCCCATCTTGGAAAAAATGGACGGCACCGAGGAGCT
GCTGGTAAAGCTGAACAGAGAAGATCTGTTGCGCAAACAGCGCACTTTCGACAATGGAAGCATCCCCCAC
CAGATTCACCTGGGCGAACTGCACGCTATCCTCAGGCGGCAAGAGGATTTCTACCCCTTTTTGAAAGATA
ACAGGGAAAAGATTGAGAAAATCCTCACATTTCGGATACCCTACTATGTAGGCCCCCTCGCTCGGGGAAA
TTCCAGATTCGCGTGGATGACTCGCAAATCAGAAGAGACCATCACTCCCTGGAACTTCGAGGAAGTCGTG
GATAAGGGGGCCTCTGCCCAGTCCTTCATCGAAAGGATGACTAACTTTGATAAAAATCTGCCTAACGAAA
AGGTGCTTCCTAAACACTCTCTGCTGTACGAGTACTTCACAGTTTATAACGAGCTCACCAAGGTCAAATA
CGTCACAGAAGGGATGAGAAAGCCAGCATTCCTGTCTGGAGAGCAGAAGAAAGCTATCGTGGACCTCCTC
TTCAAGACGAACCGGAAAGTTACCGTGAAACAGCTCAAAGAAGACTATTTCAAAAAGATTGAATGTTTCG
ACTCTGTTGAAATCAGCGGAGTGGAGGATCGCTTCAACGCATCCCTGGGAACGTATCACGATCTCCTGAA
AATCATTAAAGACAAGGACTTCCTGGACAATGAGGAGAACGAGGACATTCTTGAGGACATTGTCCTCACC
CTTACGTTGTTTGAAGATAGGGAGATGATTGAAGAACGCTTGAAAACTTACGCTCATCTCTTCGACGACA
AAGTCATGAAACAGCTCAAGAGACGCCGATATACAGGATGGGGGCGGCTGTCAAGAAAACTGATCAATGG
CATCCGAGACAAGCAGAGTGGAAAGACAATCCTGGATTTTCTTAAGTCCGATGGATTTGCCAACCGGAAC
TTCATGCAGTTGATCCATGATGACTCTCTCACCTTTAAGGAGGACATCCAGAAAGCACAAGTTTCTGGCC
AGGGGGACAGTCTTCACGAGCACATCGCTAATCTTGCAGGTAGCCCAGCTATCAAAAAGGGAATACTGCA
GACCGTTAAGGTCGTGGATGAACTCGTCAAAGTAATGGGAAGGCATAAGCCCGAGAATATCGTTATCGAG
ATGGCCCGAGAGAACCAAACTACCCAGAAGGGACAGAAGAACAGTAGGGAAAGGATGAAGAGGATTGAAG
AGGGTATAAAAGAACTGGGGTCCCAAATCCTTAAGGAACACCCAGTTGAAAACACCCAGCTTCAGAATGA
GAAGCTCTACCTGTACTACCTGCAGAACGGCAGGGACATGTACGTGGATCAGGAACTGGACATCAACCGG
TTGTCCGACTACGACGTGGATGCTATCGTGCCCCAAAGCTTTCTCAAAGATGATTCTATTGATAATAAAG
TGTTGACAAGATCCGATAAAAATAGAGGGAAGAGTGATAACGTCCCCTCAGAAGAAGTTGTCAAGAAAAT
GAAAAATTATTGGCGGCAGCTGCTGAACGCCAAACTGATCACACAACGGAAGTTCGATAATCTGACTAAG
GCTGAACGAGGTGGCCTGTCTGAGTTGGATAAAGCCGGCTTCATCAAAAGGCAGCTTGTTGAGACACGCC
AGATCACCAAGCACGTGGCCCAAATTCTCGATTCACGCATGAACACCAAGTACGATGAAAATGACAAACT
GATTCGAGAGGTGAAAGTTATTACTCTGAAGTCTAAGCTGGTCTCAGATTTCAGAAAGGACTTTCAGTTT
TATAAGGTGAGAGAGATCAACAATTACCACCATGCGCATGATGCCTACCTGAATGCAGTGGTAGGCACTG
CACTTATCAAAAAATATCCCAAGCTGGAATCTGAATTTGTTTACGGAGACTATAAAGTGTACGATGTTAG
GAAAATGATCGCAAAGTCTGAGCAGGAAATAGGCAAGGCCACCGCTAAGTACTTCTTTTACAGCAATATT
ATGAATTTTTTCAAGACCGAGATTACACTGGCCAATGGAGAGATTCGGAAGCGACCACTTATCGAAACAA
ACGGAGAAACAGGAGAAATCGTGTGGGACAAGGGTAGGGATTTCGCGACAGTCCGCAAGGTCCTGTCCAT
GCCGCAGGTGAACATCGTTAAAAAGACCGAAGTACAGACCGGAGGCTTCTCCAAGGAAAGTATCCTCCCG
AAAAGGAACAGCGACAAGCTGATCGCACGCAAAAAAGATTGGGACCCCAAGAAATACGGCGGATTCGATT
CTCCTACAGTCGCTTACAGTGTACTGGTTGTGGCCAAAGTGGAGAAAGGGAAGTCTAAAAAACTCAAAAG
CGTCAAGGAACTGCTGGGCATCACAATCATGGAGCGATCCAGCTTCGAGAAAAACCCCATCGACTTTCTC
GAAGCGAAAGGATATAAAGAGGTCAAAAAAGACCTCATCATTAAGCTGCCCAAGTACTCTCTCTTTGAGC
TTGAAAACGGCCGGAAACGAATGCTCGCTAGTGCGGGCGAGCTGCAGAAAGGTAACGAGCTGGCACTGCC
CTCTAAATACGTTAATTTCTTGTATCTGGCCAGCCACTATGAAAAGCTCAAAGGGTCTCCCGAAGATAAT
GAGCAGAAGCAGCTGTTCGTGGAACAACACAAACACTACCTTGATGAGATCATCGAGCAAATAAGCGAGT
TCTCCAAAAGAGTGATCCTCGCCGACGCTAACCTCGATAAGGTGCTTTCTGCTTACAATAAGCACAGGGA
TAAGCCCATCAGGGAGCAGGCAGAAAACATTATCCACTTGTTTACTCTGACCAACTTGGGCGCGCCTGCA
GCCTTCAAGTACTTCGACACCACCATAGACAGAAAGCGGTACACCTCTACAAAGGAGGTCCTGGACGCCA
CACTGATTCATCAGTCAATTACGGGGCTCTATGAAACAAGAATCGACCTCTCTCAGCTCGGTGGAGACGG
CACCGGCGGGCCCAAGAAGAAGAGGAAGGTATACCCATACGATGTTCCTGACTATGCGGGCTATCCCTAT
GACGTCCCGGACTATGCAGGATCGTATCCTTATGACGTTCCAGATTACGCTGGATCTGGATCTGGCGCCA
CCAACTTCAGCCTGCTGAAGCAGGCAGGCGACGTGGAAGAGAACCCTGGCCCTGGATCTCTCGACGCGAT
CGCACGTACGGCCACCATGGCTTCAAACTTTACTCAGTTCGTGCTCGTGGACAATGGTGGGACAGGGGAT
GTGACAGTGGCTCCTTCTAATTTCGCTAATGGGGTGGCAGAGTGGATCAGCTCCAACTCACGGAGCCAGG
CCTACAAGGTGACATGCAGCGTCAGGCAGTCTAGTGCCCAGAAGAGAAAGTATACCATCAAGGTGGAGGT
CCCCAAAGTGGCTACCCAGACAGTGGGCGGAGTCGAACTGCCTGTCGCCGCTTGGAGGTCCTACCTGAAC
ATGGAGCTCACTATCCCAATTTTCGCTACCAATTCTGACTGTGAACTCATCGTGAAGGCAATGCAGGGGC
TCCTCAAAGACGGTAATCCTATCCCTTCCGCCATCGCCGCTAACTCAGGTATCTACAGCGCTGGAGGAGG
TGGAAGCGGAGGAGGAGGAAGCGGAGGAGGAGGTAGCGGACCTAAGAAAAAGAGGAAGGTGGCGGCCGCT
GGATCCCCTTCAGGGCAGATCAGCAACCAGGCCCTGGCTCTGGCCCCTAGCTCCGCTCCAGTGCTGGCCC
AGACTATGGTGCCCTCTAGTGCTATGGTGCCTCTGGCCCAGCCACCTGCTCCAGCCCCTGTGCTGACCCC
AGGACCACCCCAGTCACTGAGCGCTCCAGTGCCCAAGTCTACACAGGCCGGCGAGGGGACTCTGAGTGAA
GCTCTGCTGCACCTGCAGTTCGACGCTGATGAGGACCTGGGAGCTCTGCTGGGGAACAGCACCGATCCCG
GAGTGTTCACAGATCTGGCCTCCGTGGACAACTCTGAGTTTCAGCAGCTGCTGAATCAGGGCGTGTCCAT
GTCTCATAGTACAGCCGAACCAATGCTGATGGAGTACCCCGAAGCCATTACCCGGCTGGTGACCGGCAGC
CAGCGGCCCCCCGACCCCGCTCCAACTCCCCTGGGAACCAGCGGCCTGCCTAATGGGCTGTCCGGAGATG
AAGACTTCTCAAGCATCGCTGATATGGACTTTAGTGCCCTGCTGTCACAGATTTCCTCTAGTGGGCAGGG
AGGAGGTGGAAGCGGCTTCAGCGTGGACACCAGTGCCCTGCTGGACCTGTTCAGCCCCTCGGTGACCGTG
CCCGACATGAGCCTGCCTGACCTTGACAGCAGCCTGGCCAGTATCCAAGAGCTCCTGTCTCCCCAGGAGC
CCCCCAGGCCTCCCGAGGCAGAGAACAGCAGCCCGGATTCAGGGAAGCAGCTGGTGCACTACACAGCGCA
GCCGCTGTTCCTGCTGGACCCCGGCTCCGTGGACACCGGGAGCAACGACCTGCCGGTGCTGTTTGAGCTG
GGAGAGGGCTCCTACTTCTCCGAAGGGGACGGCTTCGCCGAGGACCCCACCATCTCCCTGCTGACAGGCT
CGGAGCCTCCCAAAGCCAAGGACCCCACTGTCTCCGCTGCGATCGCTGTCGAGGGATCTGGCGCCACCAA
CTTCAGCCTGCTGAAGCAGGCAGGCGACGTGGAAGAGAACCCTGGCCCTGGATCTAAAGACTTTCCCAAA
AAGAAAAGAAAAGTGGGTAGTATGAAATCAATTCGCTGTAAAAACTGCAACAAACTGTTATTTAAGGCGG
ATAGTTTTGATCACATTGAAATCAGGTGTCCGCGTTGCAAACGTCACATCATAATGCTGAATGCCTGCGA
GCATCCCACGGAGAAACATTGTGGGAAAAGAGAAAAAATCACGCATTCTGACGAAACCGTGCGTTATGGC
TCCACTAGTGGGCACAAGCTTAATGGCGGTGGCGGAGGGATGGATGCTAAGTCACTAACTGCCTGGTCCC
GGACACTGGTGACCTTCAAGGATGTATTTGTGGACTTCACCAGGGAGGAGTGGAAGCTGCTGGACACTGC
TCAGCAGATCGTGTACAGAAATGTGATGCTGGAGAACTATAAGAACCTGGTTTCCTTGGGTTATCAGCTT
ACTAAGCCAGATGTGATCCTCCGGTTGGAGAAGGGAGAAGAGCCCTAGAACAATTCTAAGGCCTTCGATA
ATCAACCTCTGGATTACAAAATTTGTGAAAGATTGACTGGTATTCTTAACTATGTTGCTCCTTTTACGCT
ATGTGGATACGCTGCTTTAATGCCTTTGTATCATGCTATTGCTTCCCGTATGGCTTTCATTTTCTCCTCC
TTGTATAAATCCTGGTTGCTGTCTCTTTATGAGGAGTTGTGGCCCGTTGTCAGGCAACGTGGCGTGGTGT
GCACTGTGTTTGCTGACGCAACCCCCACTGGTTGGGGCATTGCCACCACCTGTCAGCTCCTTTCCGGGAC
TTTCGCTTTCCCCCTCCCTATTGCCACGGCGGAACTCATCGCCGCCTGCCTTGCCCGCTGCTGGACAGGG
GCTCGGCTGTTGGGCACTGACAATTCCGTGGTGTTGTCGGGGAAGCTGACGTCCTTTCCATGGCTGCTCG
CCTGTGTTGCCACCTGGATTCTGCGCGGGACGTCCTTCTGCTACGTCCCTTCGGCCCTCAATCCAGCGGA
CCTTCCTTCCCGCGGCCTGCTGCCGGCTCTGCGGCCTCTTCCGCGTCTTCGCCTTCGCCCTCAGACGAGT
CGGATCTCCCTTTGTCAGTATCAAGCTTGTCGAGAAGTACTAGAGGATCATAATCAGCCATACCACATTT
GTAGAGGTTTTACTTGCTTTAAAAAACCTCCCACACCTCCCCCTGAACCTGAAACATAAAATGAATGCAA
TTGTTGTTGTTAACTTGTTTATTGCAGCTTATAATGGTTACAAATAAAGCAATAGCATCACAAATTTCAC
AAATAAAGCATTTTTTTCACTGCATTCTAGTTGTGGTTTGTCCAAACTCATCAATGTATCTTATCATGTC
TGGATCTGATCACTGCTTGAGCCTAGGAGATCCGAACCAGCGGCCGCATAACTTCGTATAATGTATGCTA
TACGAAGTTATCTGCAGTCTCGACAAGCTTGTTCTAGAGCATGCTGGGGATGCGGTGGGCTCTATGGCTT
CTGAGGCGGAAAGAACCAGCTGCATTAATGAATCGGCCAACGCGCGGGGAGAGGCGGTTTGCGTATTGGG
CGCTCTTCCGCTTCCTCGCTCACTGACTCGCTGCGCTCGGTCGTTCGGCTGCGGCGAGCGGTATCAGCTC
ACTCAAAGGCGGTAATACGGTTATCCACAGAATCAGGGGATAACGCAGGAAAGAACATGTGAGCAAAAGG
CCAGCAAAAGGCCAGGAACCGTAAAAAGGCCGCGTTGCTGGCGTTTTTCCATAGGCTCCGCCCCCCTGAC
GAGCATCACAAAAATCGACGCTCAAGTCAGAGGTGGCGAAACCCGACAGGACTATAAAGATACCAGGCGT
TTCCCCCTGGAAGCTCCCTCGTGCGCTCTCCTGTTCCGACCCTGCCGCTTACCGGATACCTGTCCGCCTT
TCTCCCTTCGGGAAGCGTGGCGCTTTCTCATAGCTCACGCTGTAGGTATCTCAGTTCGGTGTAGGTCGTT
CGCTCCAAGCTGGGCTGTGTGCACGAACCCCCCGTTCAGCCCGACCGCTGCGCCTTATCCGGTAACTATC
GTCTTGAGTCCAACCCGGTAAGACACGACTTATCGCCACTGGCAGCAGCCACTGGTAACAGGATTAGCAG
AGCGAGGTATGTAGGCGGTGCTACAGAGTTCTTGAAGTGGTGGCCTAACTACGGCTACACTAGAAGAACA
GTATTTGGTATCTGCGCTCTGCTGAAGCCAGTTACCTTCGGAAAAAGAGTTGGTAGCTCTTGATCCGGCA
AACAAACCACCGCTGGTAGCGGTGGTTTTTTTGTTTGCAAGCAGCAGATTACGCGCAGAAAAAAAGGATC
TCAAGAAGATCCTTTGATCTTTTCTACGGGGTCTGACGCTCAGTGGAACGAAAACTCACGTTAAGGGATT
TTGGTCATGAGATTATCAAAAAGGATCTTCACCTAGATCCTTTTAAATTAAAAATGAAGTTTTAAATCAA
TCTAAAGTATATATGAGTAAACTTGGTCTGACAGTTACCAATGCTTAATCAGTGAGGCACCTATCTCAGC
GATCTGTCTATTTCGTTCATCCATAGTTGCCTGACTCCCCGTCGTGTAGATAACTACGATACGGGAGGGC
TTACCATCTGGCCCCAGTGCTGCAATGATACCGCGAGACCCACGCTCACCGGCTCCAGATTTATCAGCAA
TAAACCAGCCAGCCGGAAGGGCCGAGCGCAGAAGTGGTCCTGCAACTTTATCCGCCTCCATCCAGTCTAT
TAATTGTTGCCGGGAAGCTAGAGTAAGTAGTTCGCCAGTTAATAGTTTGCGCAACGTTGTTGCCATTGCT
ACAGGCATCGTGGTGTCACGCTCGTCGTTTGGTATGGCTTCATTCAGCTCCGGTTCCCAACGATCAAGGC
GAGTTACATGATCCCCCATGTTGTGCAAAAAAGCGGTTAGCTCCTTCGGTCCTCCGATCGTTGTCAGAAG
TAAGTTGGCCGCAGTGTTATCACTCATGGTTATGGCAGCACTGCATAATTCTCTTACTGTCATGCCATCC
GTAAGATGCTTTTCTGTGACTGGTGAGTACTCAACCAAGTCATTCTGAGAATAGTGTATGCGGCGACCGA
GTTGCTCTTGCCCGGCGTCAATACGGGATAATACCGCGCCACATAGCAGAACTTTAAAAGTGCTCATCAT
TGGAAAACGTTCTTCGGGGCGAAAACTCTCAAGGATCTTACCGCTGTTGAGATCCAGTTCGATGTAACCC
ACTCGTGCACCCAACTGATCTTCAGCATCTTTTACTTTCACCAGCGTTTCTGGGTGAGCAAAAACAGGAA
GGCAAAATGCCGCAAAAAAGGGAATAAGGGCGACACGGAAATGTTGAATACTCATACTCTTCCTTTTTCA
ATATTATTGAAGCATTTATCAGGGTTATTGTCTCATGAGCGGATACATATTTGAATGTATTTAGAAAAAT
AAACAAATAGGGGTTCCGCGCACATTTCCCCGAAAAGTGCCACCTGACGTCGACGGATCGGGAGATCTCC
CGATCCCCTATGGTGCACTCTCAGTACAATCTGCTCTGATGCCGCATAGTTAA
Features (pLannotate 1.2.2; 21 found; start..end, strand, type, name):
    123..156     -  protein_bind   loxP: Cre-mediated recombination occurs in the 8-bp core sequence (GCATACAT). Cre recombinase
    195..498     +  enhancer       CMV enhancer: human cytomegalovirus immediate early enhancer
    500..599     +  promoter       CMV promoter (fragment): human cytomegalovirus (CMV) immediate early promoter
   1951..1975    +  protein_bind   attB1: mutant version of attB; recombination site for the Gateway® BP reaction BP Clonase™
   1985..6088    +  CDS            Cas9: Cas9 (Csn1) endonuclease from the Streptococcus pyogenes Type II CRISPR/Cas system generates RNA-guided double strand breaks in DNA
   6122..6211    +  CDS            3xHA: three tandem HA epitope tags
   6317..6706    +  CDS            CAPSD_BPMS2: Experimental evidence at protein level: Swiss-Prot protein existence level 1. Acts as a translational repressor of viral replicase synthesis late in infection. This latter function is the result of capsid protein interaction with an RNA hairpin which contains the replicase ribosome-binding site. From Escherichia phage MS2 (Bacteriophage MS2).
   6797..7339    +  CDS            Rela (fragment): TF65_MOUSE - Also known as Nfkb3. Experimental evidence at protein level: Swiss-Prot protein existence level 1. NF-kappa-B is a pleiotropic transcription factor present in almost all cell types and is the endpoint of a series of signal transduction events that are initiated by a vast array of stimuli related to many biological processes such as inflammation, immunity, differentiation, cell growth, tumorigenesis and apoptosis. NF-kappa-B is a homo- or heterodimeric complex formed by the Rel-like domain- containing proteins RELA/p65, RELB, NFKB1/p105, NFKB1/p50, REL and NFKB2/p52. The heterodime
   7364..7735    +  CDS            HSF1: C-terminal activation domain from the human heat shock transcription factor HSF1
   7862..8047    +  CDS            com: COM_BPMU - Experimental evidence at protein level: Swiss-Prot protein existence level 1. Trans-acting positive regulator required for mom mRNA translation. Binds the com-mom mRNA 5' and destabilizes a translation inhibition stem to expose mom translation start signals. From Escherichia phage Mu (Bacteriophage Mu).
   8120..8305    +  CDS            KRAB: Krüppel-associated box (KRAB) transcriptional repression domain from the human zinc finger protein ZNF10 (Margolin et al., 1994)
   8330..8904    +  misc_feature   WPRE: woodchuck hepatitis virus posttranscriptional regulatory element
   8936..9019    +  CDS            large T antigen (fragment): large T antigen from SV40 (simian virus 40)
   9042..9176    +  polyA_signal   SV40 poly(A) signal: SV40 polyadenylation signal
   9218..9251    -  protein_bind   loxP: Cre-mediated recombination occurs in the 8-bp core sequence (GCATACAT). Cre recombinase
   9279..9307    +  polyA_signal   bGH poly(A) signal (fragment): bovine growth hormone polyadenylation signal
   9326..9383    -  CDS            lacI (fragment): lac repressor; lacI; The lac repressor binds to the lac operator to inhibit transcription in E. coli. This inhibition can be relieved by adding lactose or isopropyl-β-D-thiogalactopyranoside (IPTG).
   9566..10154   -  rep_origin     ori: high-copy-number ColE1/pMB1/pBR322/pUC origin of replication
  10325..11185   -  CDS            AmpR: β-lactamase; bla; confers resistance to ampicillin, carbenicillin, and related antibiotics
  11186..11290   -  promoter       AmpR promoter: bla
  11349..8       -  misc_feature   bom (fragment) (across the origin): basis of mobility region from pBR322
