[The description below was written by a language model from this plasmid's Addgene catalogue record and pLannotate feature annotations shown in this document.]
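Description:
pCRISPRai is a mammalian expression plasmid of about 11.4 kb built by Gibson assembly in a small T&A cloning vector backbone. It is propagated in E. coli at high copy from a ColE1/pUC-type origin and selected with ampicillin through the AmpR (β-lactamase) gene. No mammalian selection marker is annotated.

The roughly 9.2 kb insert, the "CRISPRai cassette", is driven by a hybrid promoter recorded as CMV enhancer fused to the rat EF1α promoter. The feature table detects the CMV enhancer and a short CMV promoter fragment, while the unannotated stretch that follows presumably holds the EF1α portion. Downstream lie, all in the same orientation, a Streptococcus pyogenes Cas9 coding sequence with a 3xHA tag, the MS2 phage coat protein followed by the p65 (RelA) and HSF1 activation domains, and the phage Mu Com RNA-binding protein followed by the KRAB repression domain. The annotation labels the enzyme simply as Cas9; a nuclease-dead form would be expected for a transcriptional regulation system, but the record does not state this. Nor does it annotate the linkers between the three units, so how they are co-expressed from one promoter is not specified. A WPRE and SV40 polyadenylation signal close the cassette.

The design allows simultaneous activation and repression: guide RNAs carrying MS2 hairpins would recruit the activator, and those carrying com hairpins would recruit KRAB. No guide RNA expression units are annotated here, so these are presumably supplied separately. Two loxP sites in the same orientation flank the whole cassette, so Cre could excise it as a circle. The associated publication applied the system to stem cell chondrogenesis and calvarial bone regeneration.
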