Addgene plasmid #189938: pCRISPRai
Purpose: Expresses CRISPRai cassette under EF1a promoter
Depositing lab: Yu-Chen Hu. Publication: CRISPRai for simultaneous gene activation and inhibition to promote stem cell chondrogenesis and calvarial bone regeneration. Truong VA, Hsu MN, Kieu Nguyen NT, Lin MW, Shen CC, Lin CY, Hu YC. Nucleic Acids Res. 2019 Jul 26;47(13):e74. doi: 10.1093/nar/gkz267. PubMed 30997496.
Backbone
  Vector backbone: T&A cloning vector
  Backbone manufacturer: RBC
  Backbone size w/o insert (bp): 2729
  Total vector size (bp): 11410
  Vector type: Mammalian Expression
Growth in bacteria
  Bacterial resistance: Ampicillin, 100 μg/mL
  Growth temperature: 37°C
  Growth strain: DH5alpha
  Copy number: High Copy
Gene/Insert
  Gene/Insert name: CRISPRai cassette
  Species: Synthetic; streptococcus pyogenes
  Insert size (bp): 9171
  Promoter: CMV enhancer-rat EF1 alpha
  Cloning method: Gibson Cloning
  Sequencing primers: 5′ CTGAGTAGTGCGCGAGC; 3′ ACAAGCTTGTCGAGACTGCAG
Terms and licenses: Academic/Nonprofit Terms; Industry Terms: Not Available to Industry
How to cite: pCRISPRai was a gift from Yu-Chen Hu (Addgene plasmid # 189938 ; http://n2t.net/addgene:189938 ; RRID:Addgene_189938)
